Addgene plasmid #122581: pGT-B3
Purpose: MAGIC donor plasmid (pBBR1 oriR with beta-lactamase/sfGFP payload)
Depositing lab: Harris Wang. Depositing organization: Columbia University. Publication: Metagenomic engineering of the mammalian gut microbiome in situ. Ronda C, Chen SP, Cabral V, Yaung SJ, Wang HH. Nat Methods. 2019 Feb;16(2):167-170. doi: 10.1038/s41592-018-0301-y. Epub 2019 Jan 14. PubMed 30643213.
Backbone
  Vector backbone: pJN105
  Backbone size w/o insert (bp): 5400
  Total vector size (bp): 6234
  Modifications to backbone: gent resistance replaced with beta-lactamase
  Vector type: Bacterial Expression, Synthetic Biology
Growth in bacteria
  Bacterial resistance: Ampicillin, 100 μg/mL
  Growth temperature: 37°C
  Growth strain: DH5alpha
  Copy number: High Copy
Gene/Insert
  Gene/Insert name: sfGFP
  Species: Synthetic
  Insert size (bp): 898
  Cloning method: Gibson Cloning
  Sequencing primers: 5′ CTATGCTACTCCGTCAAGCC; 3′ CGCTTACAATTTCCATTCGCCATTC
Terms and licenses: Academic/Nonprofit Terms; Industry Terms: Not Available to Industry
Depositor comments: See supplemental tables of the referenced paper for more information on each plasmid.
How to cite: pGT-B3 was a gift from Harris Wang (Addgene plasmid # 122581 ; http://n2t.net/addgene:122581 ; RRID:Addgene_122581)
