[The description below was written by a language model from this plasmid's Addgene catalogue record and pLannotate feature annotations shown in this document.]
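Description:
pGT-B3 is a broad-host-range bacterial plasmid of about 6.2 kb, built on the pJN105 backbone as a donor vector for the MAGIC system, an approach for engineering members of the mammalian gut microbiome in situ. It replicates through the pBBR1 origin (oriV) together with the plasmid-encoded pBBR1 Rep protein. This pair comes from a Bordetella bronchiseptica plasmid and functions in many different bacteria, not only E. coli. The gentamicin resistance gene of the parent vector was replaced with beta-lactamase. The feature table agrees with this, showing an intact AmpR coding sequence with its own bla promoter directly next to a leftover fragment of the gentamicin acetyltransferase gene. The plasmid is propagated in E. coli under ampicillin selection and is recorded as high copy.

The payload is a synthetic superfolder GFP insert of roughly 900 bp, introduced by Gibson assembly. sfGFP is a robustly folding GFP variant, and together with beta-lactamase it gives plasmid-carrying cells both a fluorescent and a selectable phenotype, presumably to help identify recipient bacteria. The sfGFP open reading frame lies in the same orientation as, and downstream of, a lac promoter and operator, a CAP binding site, a T3 promoter and a remnant of a pBluescript-type multiple cloning site. About 270 bp of unannotated sequence sits just upstream of the coding region, and the record does not state which promoter actually drives expression. The annotation contains no origin of transfer or mobilization functions, although a stretch of more than 1 kb between the pBBR1 origin and the resistance cassette is unannotated. The remaining short fragments (lacZα, M13 ori, CmR, TcR, rop, lacI) appear to be nonfunctional backbone remnants.
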