Features (pLannotate 1.2.2; 18 found; start..end, strand, type, name):
      1..31      +  promoter       lac promoter: promoter for the E. coli lac operon
     39..55      +  protein_bind   lac operator: The lac repressor binds to the lac operator to inhibit transcription in E. coli. This inhibition can be relieved by adding lactose or isopropyl-β-D-thiogalactopyranoside (IPTG). lac repressor encoded by lacI
    100..118     +  promoter       T3 promoter: promoter for bacteriophage T3 RNA polymerase
    131..166     -  misc_feature   MCS (fragment): pBluescript multiple cloning site
    433..1140    +  CDS            superfolder GFP: GFP variant that folds robustly even when fused to poorly folded proteins (Pédelacq et al., 2006)
   1163..1313    +  CDS            lacZα (fragment): LacZα fragment of β-galactosidase; lacZ fragment
   1317..1394    -  rep_origin     M13 ori (fragment): M13 bacteriophage origin of replication; arrow indicates direction of (+) strand synthesis
   1394..1425    +  CDS            CmR (fragment): chloramphenicol acetyltransferase confers resistance to chloramphenicol
   1755..1824    -  CDS            TcR (fragment): tetracycline efflux protein; tet; confers resistance to tetracycline
   1885..2547    -  CDS            pBBR1 Rep: replication protein for the broad-host-range plasmid pBBR1 from Bordetella bronchiseptica
   2548..3319    -  rep_origin     pBBR1 oriV: replication origin of the broad-host-range plasmid pBBR1 from Bordetella bronchiseptica; requires the pBBR1 Rep protein for replication
   4601..4821    -  CDS            GmR (fragment): gentamycin acetyltransferase; aacC1; confers resistance to gentamycin
   4822..5682    -  CDS            AmpR: β-lactamase; bla; confers resistance to ampicillin, carbenicillin, and related antibiotics
   5683..5787    -  promoter       AmpR promoter: bla
   5882..5917    +  CDS            rop (fragment): Rop protein, which maintains plasmids at low copy number; rop
   5971..6087    +  CDS            CmR (fragment): chloramphenicol acetyltransferase; cat; confers resistance to chloramphenicol
   6098..6190    +  CDS            lacI (fragment): lac repressor; lacI; The lac repressor binds to the lac operator to inhibit transcription in E. coli. This inhibition can be relieved by adding lactose or isopropyl-β-D-thiogalactopyranoside (IPTG).
   6203..6224    +  protein_bind   CAP binding site: CAP binding activates transcription in the presence of cAMP. E. coli catabolite activator protein
>Addgene plasmid #122581 | pGT-B3 | addgene full sequence | sequence record 241991 | Addgene NGS Result
TTTACACTTTATGCTTCCGGCTCGTATGTTGTGTGGAATTGTGAGCGGATAACAATTTCACACAGGAAAC
AGCTATGACCATGATTACGCCAAGCGCGCAATTAACCCTCACTAAAGGGAACAAAAGCTGGGTACCGGGC
CCCCCCTCGAGGTCGACGGTATCGATGCATAATGTGCCTGTCAAATGGACGAAGCAGGGATTCTGCAAAC
CCTATGCTACTCCGTCAAGCCGTCACTCATTGGATCCGTGAAGGATACGGCTGCGGCACTTCGACATCGC
CCCATGTGGCGGCTTTGAACTGGGCTTATGAAACGCGTTCACAACCTTTTTTGACCATCGGCGCGAACGT
GGTATCATGCGTTCAGCTTTTGCCCATACATACTACGTGCTCAATCTAGGAGGATTTCATACATGCGTGA
TCATTTTCTGCAGCGTAAAGGCGAAGAGCTGTTCACTGGTTTCGTCACTATTCTGGTGGAACTGGATGGT
GATGTCAACGGTCATAAGTTTTCCGTGCGTGGCGAGGGTGAAGGTGACGCAACTAATGGTAAACTGACGC
TGAAGTTCATCTGTACTACTGGTAAACTGCCGGTACCTTGGCCGACTCTGGTAACGACGCTGACTTATGG
TGTTCAGTGCTTTGCTCGTTATCCGGACCACATGAAGCAGCATGACTTCTTCAAGTCCGCCATGCCGGAA
GGCTATGTGCAGGAACGCACGATTTCCTTTAAGGATGACGGCACGTACAAAACGCGTGCGGAAGTGAAAT
TTGAAGGCGATACCCTGGTAAACCGCATTGAGCTGAAAGGCATTGACTTTAAAGAAGACGGCAATATCCT
GGGCCATAAGCTGGAATACAATTTTAACAGCCACAATGTTTACATCACCGCCGATAAACAAAAAAATGGC
ATTAAAGCGAATTTTAAAATTCGCCACAACGTGGAGGATGGCAGCGTGCAGCTGGCTGATCACTACCAGC
AAAACACTCCAATCGGTGATGGTCCTGTTCTGCTGCCAGACAATCACTATCTGAGCACGCAAAGCGTTCT
GTCTAAAGATCCGAACGAGAAACGCGATCACATGGTTCTGCTGGAGTTCGTAACCGCAGCGGGCATCACG
CATGGTATGGATGAACTGTAAAAATAACGCGAATTCCAGCACGGCCGTCGTTTTACAACGTCGTGACTGG
GAAAACCCTGGCGTTACCCAACTTAATCGCCTTGCAGCACATCCCCCTTTCGCCAGCTGGCGTAATAGCG
AAGAGGCCCGCACCGATCGCCCTTCCCAACAGTTGCGCAGCCTGAATGGCGAATGGAAATTGTAAGCGTT
AATATTTTGTTAAAATTCGCGTTAAATTTTTGTTAAATCAGCTCATTTTTTAACCAATAGGCCGTACTGC
GATGAGTGGCAGGGCGGGGCGTAATTTTTTTAAGGCAGTTATTGGTGCCCTTAAACGCCTGGTTGCTACG
CCTGAATAAGTGATAATAAGCGGATGAATGGCAGAAATTCGAAAGCAAATTCGACCCGGTCGTCGGTTCA
GGGCAGGGTCGTTAAATAGCCGCTTATGTCTATTGCTGGTTTACCGGTTTATTGACTACCGGAAGCAGTG
TGACCGTGTGCTTCTCAAATGCCTGAGGCCAGTTTGCTCAGGCTCTCCCCGTGGAGGTAATAATTGACGA
TATGATCATTTATTCTGCCTCCCAGAGCCTGATAAAAACGGTGAATCCGTTAGCGAGGTGCCGCCGGCTT
CCATTCAGGTCGAGGTGGCCCGGCTCCATGCACCGCGACGCAACGCGGGGAGGCAGACAAGGTATAGGGC
GGCGAGGCGGCTACAGCCGATAGTCTGGAACAGCGCACTTACGGGTTGCTGCGCAACCCAAGTGCTACCG
GCGCGGCAGCGTGACCCGTGTCGGCGGCTCCAACGGCTCGCCATCGTCCAGAAAACACGGCTCATCGGGC
ATCGGCAGGCGCTGCTGCCCGCGCCGTTCCCATTCCTCCGTTTCGGTCAAGGCTGGCAGGTCTGGTTCCA
TGCCCGGAATGCCGGGCTGGCTGGGCGGCTCCTCGCCGGGGCCGGTCGGTAGTTGCTGCTCGCCCGGATA
CAGGGTCGGGATGCGGCGCAGGTCGCCATGCCCCAACAGCGATTCGTCCTGGTCGTCGTGATCAACCACC
ACGGCGGCACTGAACACCGACAGGCGCAACTGGTCGCGGGGCTGGCCCCACGCCACGCGGTCATTGACCA
CGTAGGCCGACACGGTGCCGGGGCCGTTGAGCTTCACGACGGAGATCCAGCGCTCGGCCACCAAGTCCTT
GACTGCGTATTGGACCGTCCGCAAAGAACGTCCGATGAGCTTGGAAAGTGTCTTCTGGCTGACCACCACG
GCGTTCTGGTGGCCCATCTGCGCCACGAGGTGATGCAGCAGCATTGCCGCCGTGGGTTTCCTCGCAATAA
GCCCGGCCCACGCCTCATGCGCTTTGCGTTCCGTTTGCACCCAGTGACCGGGCTTGTTCTTGGCTTGAAT
GCCGATTTCTCTGGACTGCGTGGCCATGCTTATCTCCATGCGGTAGGGGTGCCGCACGGTTGCGGCACCA
TGCGCAATCAGCTGCAACTTTTCGGCAGCGCGACAACAATTATGCGTTGCGTAAAAGTGGCAGTCAATTA
CAGATTTTCTTTAACCTACGCAATGAGCTATTGCGGGGGGTGCCGCAATGAGCTGTTGCGTACCCCCCTT
TTTTAAGTTGTTGATTTTTAAGTCTTTCGCATTTCGCCCTATATCTAGTTCTTTGGTGCCCAAAGAAGGG
CACCCCTGCGGGGTTCCCCCACGCCTTCGGCGCGGCTCCCCCTCCGGCAAAAAGTGGCCCCTCCGGGGCT
TGTTGATCGACTGCGCGGCCTTCGGCCTTGCCCAAGGTGGCGCTGCCCCCTTGGAACCCCCGCACTCGCC
GCCGTGAGGCTCGGGGGGCAGGCGGGCGGGCTTCGCCCTTCGACTGCCCCCACTCGCATAGGCTTGGGTC
GTTCCAGGCGCGTCAAGGCCAAGCCGCTGCGCGGTCGCTGCGCGAGCCTTGACCCGCCTTCCACTTGGTG
TCCAACCGGCAAGCGAAGCGCGCAGGCCGCAGGCCGGAGGCTTTTCCCCAGAGAAAATTAAAAAAATTGA
TGGGGCAAGGCCGCAGGCCGCGCAGTTGGAGCCGGTGGGTATGTGGTCGAAGGCTGGGTAGCCGGTGGGC
AATCCCTGTGGTCAAGCTCGTGGGCAGGCGCAGCCTGTCCATCAGCTTGTCCAGCAGGGTTGTCCACGGG
CCGAGCGAAGCGAGCCAGCCGGTGGCCGCTCGCGGCCATCGTCCACATATCCACGGGCTGGCAAGGGAGC
GCAGCGACCGCGCAGGGCGAAGCCCGGAGAGCAAGCCCGTAGGGCGCCGCAGCCGCCGTAGGCGGTCACG
ACTTTGCGAAGCAAAGTCTAGTGAGTATACTCAAGCATTGAGTGGCCCGCCGGAGGCACCGCCTTGCGCT
GCCCCCGTCGAGCCGGTTGGACACCAAAAGGGAGGGGCAGGCATGGCGGCATACGCGATCATGCGATGCA
AGAAGCTGGCGAAAATGGGCAACGTGGCGGCCAGTCTCAAGCACGCCTACCGCGAGCGCGAGACGCCCAA
CGCTGACGCCAGCAGGACGCCAGAGAACGAGCACTGGGCGGCCAGCAGCACCGATGAAGCGATGGGCCGA
CTGCGCGAGTTGCTGCCAGAGAAGCGGCGCAAGGACGCTGTGTTGGCGGTCGAGTACGTCATGACGGCCA
GCCCGGAATGGTGGAAGTCGGCCAGCCAAGAACAGCAGGCGGCGTTCTTCGAGAAGGCGCACAAGTGGCT
GGCGGACAAGTACGGGGCGGATCGCATCGTGACGGCCAGCATCCACCGTGACGAAACCAGCCCGCACATG
ACCGCGTTCGTGGTGCCGCTGACGCAGGACGGCAGGCTGTCGGCCAAGGAGTTCATCGGCAACAAAGCGC
AGATGACCCGCGACCAGACCACGTTTGCGGCCGCTGTGGCCGATCTAGGGCTGCAACGGGGCATCGAGGG
CAGCAAGGCACGTCACACGCGCATTCAGGCGTTCTACGAGGCCCTGGAGCGGCCACCAGTGGGCCACGTC
ACCATCAGCCCGCAAGCGGTCGAGCCACGCGCCTATGCACCGCAGGGATTGGCCGAAAAGCTGGGAATCT
CAAAGCGCGTTGAGACGCCGGAAGCCGTGGCCGACCGGCTGACAAAAGCGGTTCGGCAGGGGTATGAGCC
TGCCCTACAGGCCGCCGCAGGAGCGCGTGAGATGCGCAAGAAGGCCGATCAAGCCCAAGAGACGGCCCGA
GACCTTCGGGAGCGCCTGAAGCCCGTTCTGGACGCCCTGGGGCCGTTGAATCGGGATATGCAGGCCAAGG
CCGCCGCGATCATCAAGGCCGTGGGCGAAAAGCTGCTGACGGAACAGCGGGAAGTCCAGCGCCAGAAACA
GGCCCAGCGCCAGCAGGAACGCGGGCGCGCACATTTCCCCGAAAAGTGCCACCTGCGGCGTTGTGACAAT
TTACCGAACAACTCCGCGGCCGGGAAGCCGATCTCGGCTTGAACGAATTGTTAGGTGGCGGTACTTGGGT
CGATATCAAAGTGCATCACTTCTTCCCGTATGCCCAACTTTGTATAGAGAGCCACTGCGGGATCGTCACC
GTAATCTGCTTGCACGTAGATCACATAAGCACCAAGCGCGTTGGCCTCATGCTTGAGGAGATTGATGAGC
GCGGTGGCAATGCCCTGCCTCCGGTGCTCTCCGGAGACTGCGAGATCATAGATATAGATCTTTACCAATG
CTTAATCAGTGAGGCACCTATCTCAGCGATCTGTCTATTTCGTTCATCCATAGTTGCCTGACTCCCCGTC
GTGTAGATAACTACGATACGGGAGGGCTTACCATCTGGCCCCAGTGCTGCAATGATACCGCGAGACCCAC
GCTCACCGGCTCCAGATTTATCAGCAATAAACCAGCCAGCCGGAAGGGCCGAGCGCAGAAGTGGTCCTGC
AACTTTATCCGCCTCCATCCAGTCTATTAATTGTTGCCGGGAAGCTAGAGTAAGTAGTTCGCCAGTTAAT
AGTTTGCGCAACGTTGTTGCCATTGCTACAGGCATCGTGGTGTCACGCTCGTCGTTTGGTATGGCTTCAT
TCAGCTCCGGTTCCCAACGATCAAGGCGAGTTACATGATCCCCCATGTTGTGCAAAAAAGCGGTTAGTTC
CTTCGGTCCTCCGATCGTTGTCAGAAGTAAGTTGGCCGCAGTGTTATCACTCATGGTTATGGCAGCACTG
CATAATTCTCTTACTGTCATGCCATCCGTAAGATGCTTTTCTGTGACTGGTGAGTACTCAACCAAGTCAT
TCTGAGAATAGTGTATGCGGCGACCGAGTTGCTCTTGCCCGGCGTCAATACGGGATAATACCGCGCCACA
TAGCAGAACTTTAAAAGTGCTCATCATTGGAAAACGTTCTTCGGGGCGAAAACTCTCAAGGATCTTACCG
CTGTTGAGATCCAGTTCGATGTAACCCACTCGTGCACCCAACTGATCTTCAGCATCTTTTACTTTCACCA
GCGTTTCTGGGTGAGCAAAAACAGGAAGGCAAAATGCCGCAAAAAAGGGAATAAGGGCGACACGGAAATG
TTGAATACTCATACTCTTCCTTTTTCAATATTATTGAAGCATTTATCAGGGTTATTGTCTCATGAGCGGA
TACATATTTGAATGTATTTAGAAAAATAAACAAATAGGGGTTCCGCGCACATTTCCCCGAAAAGTGCCAC
CTGACGTCTAAGAAACCATTATTATCATGACATTAACCTATAAAAATAGGCGTATCACGAGGCCCTTTCG
TCTCGCGCGTTTCGGTGATGACGGTGAAAACCTCTGACACATGCAGCTCCCGGAGACGGTCACAGCTTGT
CTGTAAGCGGATGCCGGGAGCCATGGGCAAATATTATACGCAAGGCGACAAGGTGCTGATGCCGCTGGCG
ATTCAGGTTCATCATGCCGTTTGTGATGGCTTCCATGTCGGCAGAATGCTTAATGAATTACAACAGTTTT
TATGCATGCGCCCAATACGCAAACCGCCTCTCCCCGCGCGTTGGCCGATTCATTAATGCAGCTGGCACGA
CAGGTTTCCCGACTGGAAAGCGGGCAGTGAGCGCAACGCAATTAATGTGAGTTAGCTCACTCATTAGGCA
CCCCAGGC
